>Addgene plasmid #110155 | pcDNA3-HA-BHLHE40(S243A/E248A) | addgene full sequence | sequence record 210919 | Addgene NGS Result
GCCACCTGACGTCGACGGATCGGGAGATCTCCCGATCCCCTATGGTGCACTCTCAGTACAATCTGCTCTG
ATGCCGCATAGTTAAGCCAGTATCTGCTCCCTGCTTGTGTGTTGGAGGTCGCTGAGTAGTGCGCGAGCAA
AATTTAAGCTACAACAAGGCAAGGCTTGACCGACAATTGCATGAAGAATCTGCTTAGGGTTAGGCGTTTT
GCGCTGCTTCGCGATGTACGGGCCAGATATACGCGTTGACATTGATTATTGACTAGTTATTAATAGTAAT
CAATTACGGGGTCATTAGTTCATAGCCCATATATGGAGTTCCGCGTTACATAACTTACGGTAAATGGCCC
GCCTGGCTGACCGCCCAACGACCCCCGCCCATTGACGTCAATAATGACGTATGTTCCCATAGTAACGCCA
ATAGGGACTTTCCATTGACGTCAATGGGTGGAGTATTTACGGTAAACTGCCCACTTGGCAGTACATCAAG
TGTATCATATGCCAAGTACGCCCCCTATTGACGTCAATGACGGTAAATGGCCCGCCTGGCATTATGCCCA
GTACATGACCTTATGGGACTTTCCTACTTGGCAGTACATCTACGTATTAGTCATCGCTATTACCATGGTG
ATGCGGTTTTGGCAGTACATCAATGGGCGTGGATAGCGGTTTGACTCACGGGGATTTCCAAGTCTCCACC
CCATTGACGTCAATGGGAGTTTGTTTTGGCACCAAAATCAACGGGACTTTCCAAAATGTCGTAACAACTC
CGCCCCATTGACGCAAATGGGCGGTAGGCGTGTACGGTGGGAGGTCTATATAAGCAGAGCTCTCTGGCTA
ACTAGAGAACCCACTGCTTACTGGCTTATCGAAATTAATACGACTCACTATAGGGAGACCCAAGCTTGGT
ACCGAGCTCGGATCCACTAGTAACGGCCGCCAGTGTGCTGGAATTCGCCACCATGTACCCCTACGACGTG
CCCGACTACGCCGAGCGGATCCCCAGCGCGCAACCACCCCCCGCCTGCCTGCCCAAAGCACCGGGACTGG
AGCACGGAGACCTACCAGGGATGTACCCTGCCCACATGTACCAAGTGTACAAGTCAAGACGGGGAATAAA
GCGGAGCGAGGACAGCAAGGAGACCTACAAATTGCCGCACCGGCTCATCGAGAAAAAGAGACGTGACCGG
ATTAACGAGTGCATCGCCCAGCTGAAGGATCTCCTACCCGAACATCTCAAACTTACAACTTTGGGTCACT
TGGAAAAAGCAGTGGTTCTTGAACTTACCTTGAAGCATGTGAAAGCACTAACAAACCTAATTGATCAGCA
GCAGCAGAAAATCATTGCCCTGCAGAGTGGTTTACAAGCTGGTGAGCTGTCAGGGAGAAATGTCGAAACA
GGTCAAGAGATGTTCTGCTCAGGTTTCCAGACATGTGCCCGGGAGGTGCTTCAGTATCTGGCCAAGCACG
AGAACACTCGGGACCTGAAGTCTTCGCAGCTTGTCACCCACCTCCACCGGGTGGTCTCGGAGCTGCTGCA
GGGTGGTACCTCCAGGAAGCCATCAGACCCAGCTCCCAAAGTGATGGACTTCAAGGAAAAACCCAGCTCT
CCGGCCAAAGGTTCGGAAGGTCCTGGGAAAAACTGCGTGCCAGTCATCCAGCGGACTTTCGCTCACTCGA
GTGGGGAGCAGAGCGGCAGCGACACGGACACAGACGCTGGCTATGGAGGAGCATCGGAGAAGGGCGACTT
GCGCAGTGAGCAGCCGTGCTTCAAAAGTGACCACGGACGCAGGTTCACGATGGGAGAAAGGATCGGCGCA
ATTAAGCAAGAGTCCGAAGAACCCCCCACAAAAAAGAACCGGATGCAGCTTTCGGATGATGAAGGCCATT
TCACTAGCAGTGACCTGATCAGCTCCCCGTTCCTGGGCCCACACCCACACCAGCCTCCTTTCTGCCTGCC
CTTCTACCTGATCCCACCTTCAGCGACTGCCTACCTGCCCATGCTGGAGAAGTGCTGGTATCCCACCTCA
GTGCCAGTGCTATACCCAGGCCTCAACGCCTCTGCCGCAGCCCTCTCTAGCTTCATGAACCCAGACAAGA
TCTCGGCTCCCTTGCTCATGCCCCAGAGACTCCCTTCTCCCTTGCCAGCTCATCCGTCCGTCGACTCTTC
TGTCTTGCTCCAAGCTCTGAAGCCAATCCCCCCTTTAAACTTAGAAACCAAAGACTAAGCGGCCGCTCGA
GCATGCATCTAGAGGGCCCTATTCTATAGTGTCACCTAAATGCTAGAGCTCGCTGATCAGCCTCGACTGT
GCCTTCTAGTTGCCAGCCATCTGTTGTTTGCCCCTCCCCCGTGCCTTCCTTGACCCTGGAAGGTGCCACT
CCCACTGTCCTTTCCTAATAAAATGAGGAAATTGCATCGCATTGTCTGAGTAGGTGTCATTCTATTCTGG
GGGGTGGGGTGGGGCAGGACAGCAAGGGGGAGGATTGGGAAGACAATAGCAGGCATGCTGGGGATGCGGT
GGGCTCTATGGCTTCTGAGGCGGAAAGAACCAGCTGGGGCTCTAGGGGGTATCCCC
[124 nt withheld, positions 2577-2700]
C
[91 nt withheld, positions 2702-2792]
A
[49 nt withheld, positions 2794-2842]
CCTTTGACGTTGGAGTCCACGTTCTTT
[37 nt withheld, positions 2870-2906]
ACCCTATCTCGGTCTATTCTTTTGATTTATAAGGGATTTTGCCGATTTCGGCCTATTGGTTAAAAAATGA
GCTGATTTAACAAAAATTTAACGCGAATTAATTCTGTGGAATGTGTGTCAGTTAGGGTGTGGAAAGTCCC
CAGGCTCCCCAGCAGGCAGAAGTATGCAAAGCATGCATCTCAATTAGTCAGCAACCAGGTGTGGAAAGTC
CCCAGGCTCCCCAGCAGGCAGAAGTATGCAAAGCATGCATCTCAATTAGTCAGCAACCATAGTCCCGCCC
CTAACTCCGCCCATCCCGCCCCTAACTCCGCCCAGTTCCGCCCATTCTCCGCCCCATGGCTGACTAATTT
TTTTTATTTATGCAGAGGCCGAGGCCGCCTCTGCCTCTGAGCTATTCCAGAAGTAGTGAGGAGGCTTTTT
TGGAGGCCTAGGCTTTTGCAAAAAGCTCCCGGGAGCTTGTATATCCATTTTCGGATCTGATCAAGAGACA
GGATGAGGATCGTTTCGCATGATTGAACAAGATGGATTGCACGCAGGTTCTCCGGCCGCTTGGGTGGAGA
GGCTATTCGGCTATGACTGGGCACAACAGACAATCGGCTGCTCTGATGCCGCCGTGTTCCGGCTGTCAGC
GCAGGGGCGCCCGGTTCTTTTTGTCAAGACCGACCTGTCCGGTGCCCTGAATGAACTGCAGGACGAGGCA
GCGCGGCTATCGTGGCTGGCCACGACGGGCGTTCCTTGCGCAGCTGTGCTCGACGTTGTCACTGAAGCGG
GAAGGGACTGGCTGCTATTGGGCGAAGTGCCGGGGCAGGATCTCCTGTCATCTCACCTTGCTCCTGCCGA
GAAAGTATCCATCATGGCTGATGCAATGCGGCGGCTGCATACGCTTGATCCGGCTACCTGCCCATTCGAC
CACCAAGCGAAACATCGCATCGAGCGAGCACGTACTCGGATGGAAGCCGGTCTTGTCGATCAGGATGATC
TGGACGAAGAGCATCAGGGGCTCGCGCCAGCCGAACTGTTCGCCAGGCTCAAGGCGCGCATGCCCGACGG
CGAGGATCTCGTCGTGACCCATGGCGATGCCTGCTTGCCGAATATCATGGTGGAAAATGGCCGCTTTTCT
GGATTCATCGACTGTGGCCGGCTGGGTGTGGCGGACCGCTATCAGGACATAGCGTTGGCTACCCGTGATA
TTGCTGAAGAGCTTGGCGGCGAATGGGCTGACCGCTTCCTCGTGCTTTACGGTATCGCCGCTCCCGATTC
GCAGCGCATCGCCTTCTATCGCCTTCTTGACGAGTTCTTCTGAGCGGGACTCTGGGGTTCGAAATGACCG
ACCAAGCGACGCCCAACCTGCCATCACGAGATTTCGATTCCACCGCCGCCTTCTATGAAAGGTTGGGCTT
CGGAATCGTTTTCCGGGACGCCGGCTGGATGATCCTCCAGCGCGGGGATCTCATGCTGGAGTTCTTCGCC
CACCCCAACTTGTTTATTGCAGCTTATAATGGTTACAAATAAAGCAATAGCATCACAAATTTCACAAATA
AAGCATTTTTTTCACTGCATTCTAGTTGTGGTTTGTCCAAACTCATCAATGTATCTTATCATGTCTGTAT
ACCGTCGACCTCTAGCTAGAGCTTGGCGTAATCATGGTCATAGCTGTTTCCTGTGTGAAATTGTTATCCG
CTCACAATTCCACACAACATACGAGCCGGAAGCATAAAGTGTAAAGCCTGGGGTGCCTAATGAGTGAGCT
AACTCACATTAATTGCGTTGCGCTCACTGCCCGCTTTCCAGTCGGGAAACCTGTCGTGCCAGCTGCATTA
ATGAATCGGCCAACGCGCGGGGAGAGGCGGTTTGCGTATTGGGCGCTCTTCCGCTTCCTCGCTCACTGAC
TCGCTGCGCTCGGTCGTTCGGCTGCGGCGAGCGGTATCAGCTCACTCAAAGGCGGTAATACGGTTATCCA
CAGAATCAGGGGATAACGCAGGAAAGAACATGTGAGCAAAAGGCCAGCAAAAGGCCAGGAACCGTAAAAA
GGCCGCGTTGCTGGCGTTTTTCCATAGGCTCCGCCCCCCTGACGAGCATCACAAAAATCGACGCTCAAGT
CAGAGGTGGCGAAACCCGACAGGACTATAAAGATACCAGGCGTTTCCCCCTGGAAGCTCCCTCGTGCGCT
CTCCTGTTCCGACCCTGCCGCTTACCGGATACCTGTCCGCCTTTCTCCCTTCGGGAAGCGTGGCGCTTTC
TCATAGCTCACGCTGTAGGTATCTCAGTTCGGTGTAGGTCGTTCGCTCCAAGCTGGGCTGTGTGCACGAA
CCCCCCGTTCAGCCCGACCGCTGCGCCTTATCCGGTAACTATCGTCTTGAGTCCAACCCGGTAAGACACG
ACTTATCGCCACTGGCAGCAGCCACTGGTAACAGGATTAGCAGAGCGAGGTATGTAGGCGGTGCTACAGA
GTTCTTGAAGTGGTGGCCTAACTACGGCTACACTAGAAGAACAGTATTTGGTATCTGCGCTCTGCTGAAG
CCAGTTACCTTCGGAAAAAGAGTTGGTAGCTCTTGATCCGGCAAACAAACCACCGCTGGTAGCGGTGGTT
TTTTTGTTTGCAAGCAGCAGATTACGCGCAGAAAAAAAGGATCTCAAGAAGATCCTTTGATCTTTTCTAC
GGGGTCTGACGCTCAGTGGAACGAAAACTCACGTTAAGGGATTTTGGTCATGAGATTATCAAAAAGGATC
TTCACCTAGATCCTTTTAAATTAAAAATGAAGTTTTAAATCAATCTAAAGTATATATGAGTAAACTTGGT
CTGACAGTTACCAATGCTTAATCAGTGAGGCACCTATCTCAGCGATCTGTCTATTTCGTTCATCCATAGT
TGCCTGACTCCCCGTCGTGTAGATAACTACGATACGGGAGGGCTTACCATCTGGCCCCAGTGCTGCAATG
ATACCGCGAGACCCACGCTCACCGGCTCCAGATTTATCAGCAATAAACCAGCCAGCCGGAAGGGCCGAGC
GCAGAAGTGGTCCTGCAACTTTATCCGCCTCCATCCAGTCTATTAATTGTTGCCGGGAAGCTAGAGTAAG
TAGTTCGCCAGTTAATAGTTTGCGCAACGTTGTTGCCATTGCTACAGGCATCGTGGTGTCACGCTCGTCG
TTTGGTATGGCTTCATTCAGCTCCGGTTCCCAACGATCAAGGCGAGTTACATGATCCCCCATGTTGTGCA
AAAAAGCGGTTAGCTCCTTCGGTCCTCCGATCGTTGTCAGAAGTAAGTTGGCCGCAGTGTTATCACTCAT
GGTTATGGCAGCACTGCATAATTCTCTTACTGTCATGCCATCCGTAAGATGCTTTTCTGTGACTGGTGAG
TACTCAACCAAGTCATTCTGAGAATAGTGTATGCGGCGACCGAGTTGCTCTTGCCCGGCGTCAATACGGG
ATAATACCGCGCCACATAGCAGAACTTTAAAAGTGCTCATCATTGGAAAACGTTCTTCGGGGCGAAAACT
CTCAAGGATCTTACCGCTGTTGAGATCCAGTTCGATGTAACCCACTCGTGCACCCAACTGATCTTCAGCA
TCTTTTACTTTCACCAGCGTTTCTGGGTGAGCAAAAACAGGAAGGCAAAATGCCGCAAAAAAGGGAATAA
GGGCGACACGGAAATGTTGAATACTCATACTCTTCCTTTTTCAATATTATTGAAGCATTTATCAGGGTTA
TTGTCTCATGAGCGGATACATATTTGAATGTATTTAGAAAAATAAACAAATAGGGGTTCCGCGCACATTT
CCCCGAAAAGT
Features (pLannotate 1.2.2; 21 found; start..end, strand, type, name):
     41..93      -  misc_feature   bom (fragment): basis of mobility region from pBR322
    248..627     +  enhancer       CMV enhancer: human cytomegalovirus immediate early enhancer
    628..831     +  promoter       CMV promoter: human cytomegalovirus (CMV) immediate early promoter
    827..860     +  LTR            5' LTR (truncated) (fragment): truncated 5' long terminal repeat (LTR) from HIV-1
    876..894     +  promoter       T7 promoter: promoter for bacteriophage T7 RNA polymerase
    993..2225    +  CDS            BHLHE40: BHE40_HUMAN - Also known as BHLHB2, DEC1 From Homo sapiens (Human).
   2263..2281    -  promoter       SP6 promoter: promoter for bacteriophage SP6 RNA polymerase
   2307..2531    +  polyA_signal   bGH poly(A) signal: bovine growth hormone polyadenylation signal
   2535..2556    +  promoter       SV40 promoter (fragment): SV40 enhancer and early promoter
   2577..3005    +  rep_origin     f1 ori (sequence partly withheld): f1 bacteriophage origin of replication; arrow indicates direction of (+) strand synthesis
   3019..3348    +  promoter       SV40 promoter: SV40 enhancer and early promoter
   3415..4206    +  CDS            neo: KKA2_KLEPN - Also known as kan, nptII. Experimental evidence at protein level: Swiss-Prot protein existence level 1. Resistance to kanamycin, neomycin, paromomycin, ribostamycin, butirosin and gentamicin B. From Klebsiella pneumoniae.
   4230..4388    +  CDS            ble (fragment): BLE_KLEPN - Experimental evidence at protein level: Swiss-Prot protein existence level 1. Binding protein with a strong affinity to the bleomycin family of antibiotics. Binds to CL990; an antimitotic-antibiotic compound. From Klebsiella pneumoniae.
   4383..4504    +  polyA_signal   SV40 poly(A) signal: SV40 polyadenylation signal
   4577..4593    -  protein_bind   lac operator: The lac repressor binds to the lac operator to inhibit transcription in E. coli. This inhibition can be relieved by adding lactose or isopropyl-β-D-thiogalactopyranoside (IPTG). lac repressor encoded by lacI
   4601..4631    -  promoter       lac promoter: promoter for the E. coli lac operon
   4646..4667    -  protein_bind   CAP binding site: CAP binding activates transcription in the presence of cAMP. E. coli catabolite activator protein
   4680..4772    -  CDS            lacI (fragment): lac repressor; lacI; The lac repressor binds to the lac operator to inhibit transcription in E. coli. This inhibition can be relieved by adding lactose or isopropyl-β-D-thiogalactopyranoside (IPTG).
   4955..5543    -  rep_origin     ori: high-copy-number ColE1/pMB1/pBR322/pUC origin of replication
   5714..6574    -  CDS            AmpR: β-lactamase; bla; confers resistance to ampicillin, carbenicillin, and related antibiotics
   6575..6679    -  promoter       AmpR promoter: bla
