[The description below was written by a language model from this plasmid's Addgene catalogue record and pLannotate feature annotations shown in this document.]
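Description:
pcDNA3-HA-BHLHE40(S243A/E248A) is a mammalian expression plasmid built on the pcDNA3 backbone for producing a mutant form of the human transcription factor BHLHE40 (basic helix-loop-helix family member e40, also known as DEC1, SHARP2 or STRA13). It is maintained in E. coli as a high-copy plasmid through a ColE1/pUC-type origin and selected with ampicillin via the β-lactamase gene. An f1 origin is also present. For selection in mammalian cells, the backbone carries a neomycin/kanamycin phosphotransferase gene driven by the SV40 enhancer/early promoter and terminated by an SV40 polyadenylation signal, which allows G418 selection of stable transfectants. The short bom, HIV-1 LTR, ble, lacI and lac promoter/operator annotations are small fragment matches in the backbone rather than functional modules.

The BHLHE40 coding sequence was inserted between EcoRI and NotI sites, downstream of the human cytomegalovirus immediate early enhancer and promoter and upstream of the bovine growth hormone polyadenylation signal, giving strong constitutive expression after transfection. T7 and SP6 promoters flank the insert and can be used for in vitro transcription or sequencing. The catalogue entry lists an N-terminal HA epitope tag for detection and immunoprecipitation. The automated feature table does not annotate it separately, although there is unannotated sequence between the T7 promoter and the start of the BHLHE40 match.

The protein carries two alanine substitutions, S243A and E248A. The record does not explain their effect, but the associated publication concerns USP17- and SCFβTrCP-regulated degradation of DEC1 in the DNA damage response, so the construct is presumably used to study how these residues affect DEC1 turnover relative to the wild-type protein.
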