Addgene plasmid #110155: pcDNA3-HA-BHLHE40(S243A/E248A)
Purpose: Expression of human BHLHE40 (S243A/E248A) in mammalian cells
Depositing lab: Daniele Guardavaccaro. Depositing organization: Hubrecht Institute. Publication: USP17- and SCFbetaTrCP--regulated degradation of DEC1 controls the DNA damage response. Kim J, D'Annibale S, Magliozzi R, Low TY, Jansen P, Shaltiel IA, Mohammed S, Heck AJ, Medema RH, Guardavaccaro D. Mol Cell Biol. 2014 Nov 15;34(22):4177-85. doi: 10.1128/MCB.00530-14. Epub 2014 Sep 8. PubMed 25202122.
Backbone
  Vector backbone: pcDNA3
  Vector type: Mammalian Expression
Growth in bacteria
  Bacterial resistance: Ampicillin, 100 μg/mL
  Growth temperature: 37°C
  Growth strain: DH5alpha
  Copy number: High Copy
Gene/Insert
  Gene/Insert name: BHLHE40 (basic helix-loop-helix family member e40)
  Species: H. sapiens (human)
  Mutation: S243A/E248A
  Entrez Gene: BHLHE40 (a.k.a. BHLHB2, Clast5, DEC1, HLHB2, SHARP-2, SHARP2, STRA13, Stra14)
  Promoter: CMV
  Tag / fusion protein: HA (N terminal on insert)
  Cloning method: Restriction Enzyme; 5′ cloning site EcoRI (unknown if destroyed); 3′ cloning site NotI (unknown if destroyed)
Terms and licenses: Academic/Nonprofit Terms; Industry Terms: Not Available to Industry
How to cite: pcDNA3-HA-BHLHE40(S243A/E248A) was a gift from Daniele Guardavaccaro (Addgene plasmid # 110155 ; http://n2t.net/addgene:110155 ; RRID:Addgene_110155)
